>Addgene plasmid #32571 | pTYF-3.6TPH-GAL4p65 | addgene partial sequence | sequence record 39867 | GAL4N-term
ATTGGGATCCATGGTGTTTCCTTCTGGGCAGATCTCAAACCAGGCCCTGGCCTTAGCACCGTCCTCTGCC
CCAGTCCTTGCCCAGACCATGGTCCCTTCCTCAGCCATGGTACCTCTGGCTCAGCCCCCAGCTCCTGCCC
CAGTTCTAACCCCGGGTCCTCCCCAGTCCCTGTCTGCACCTGTTCCAAAGAGCACCCAGGCTGGGGAAGG
CACGCTGTCGGAAGCCCTGCTGCACCTGCAGTTTGATGCTGATGAAGACTTGGGGGCCTTGCTTGGCAAC
AGCACAGACCCAGGAGTGTTCACAGACCTGGCATCTGTGGACAACTCAGAGTTTCAGCAGCTCCTGAACC
AGGGTGTGTCCATGTCTCACTCCACAGCTGAGCCCATGCTGATGGAGTACCCTGAAGCTATAACTCGCCT
GGTGACAGGGTCCCAGAGGCCCCCTGACCCAGCTCCCACACCCCTGGGGACCTCGGGGCTTCCCAATGGT
CTCTCCGGAGATGAAGACTTCTCCTCCATTGCGGACATGGACTTCTCTGCTCTGCTGAGTCAGATCAGCT
CCAGCGGCCAATCTAGACTGCAGCTCGACCTC
