[The description below was written by a language model from this plasmid's Addgene catalogue record.]
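Description:
pTYF-3.6TPH-GAL4p65 is a lentiviral transfer plasmid built on the pTYF backbone (about 7.5 kb without insert). It is maintained in E. coli as a high-copy plasmid under ampicillin selection. The record provides no feature table, so the LTRs, packaging signal and other viral elements of the backbone are not itemised, nor is the bacterial origin of replication.

The payload is a roughly 1.06 kb open reading frame encoding Gal4p65, cloned between SpeI and NotI sites that both remain intact. Gal4p65 is a chimeric transcriptional activator, and the listed source species (budding yeast and mouse) fit the usual design in which the DNA-binding domain of yeast GAL4 is fused to the transactivation domain of the NF-κB p65 subunit. Expression is driven by a promoter recorded as 3.6TPH. Given the associated publication on targeting central serotonergic neurons, this name presumably denotes a 3.6 kb fragment of the tryptophan hydroxylase promoter, although the record does not spell this out.

The publication title describes a transcriptional amplification strategy. In such schemes a cell-type-specific but relatively weak promoter produces a potent artificial activator. The activator then binds GAL4 recognition sites placed upstream of a transgene and boosts its expression while preserving cell specificity. This construct supplies the activator component. No reporter or GAL4-responsive cassette is listed in the record, so the amplified transgene would presumably be supplied from a separate construct. The typical use is production of lentiviral particles for selective, enhanced transgene expression in serotonergic neurons.
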