Addgene plasmid #32571: pTYF-3.6TPH-GAL4p65
Depositing lab: Sergey Kasparov. Depositing organization: University of Bristol. Publication: Targeting central serotonergic neurons with lentiviral vectors based on a transcriptional amplification strategy. Benzekhroufa K, Liu BH, Teschemacher AG, Kasparov S. Gene Ther. 2009 May;16(5):681-8. Epub 2009 Feb 12. 10.1038/gt.2009.7 PubMed 19212426.
Backbone
  Vector backbone: pTYF
  Backbone size w/o insert (bp): 7469
  Vector type: Lentiviral
Growth in bacteria
  Bacterial resistance: Ampicillin, 50 μg/mL
  Growth temperature: 30°C
  Growth strain: DH5alpha
  Copy number: High Copy
Gene/Insert
  Gene/Insert name: Gal4p65
  Species: M. musculus (mouse), S. cerevisiae (budding yeast)
  Insert size (bp): 1062
  Promoter: 3.6TPH
  Cloning method: Restriction Enzyme; 5′ cloning site SpeI (not destroyed); 3′ cloning site NotI (not destroyed)
  Sequencing primers: 5′ atgaagctactgtcttctatcgaac
Terms and licenses: Academic/Nonprofit Terms; Industry Terms: Not Available to Industry
How to cite: pTYF-3.6TPH-GAL4p65 was a gift from Sergey Kasparov (Addgene plasmid # 32571 ; http://n2t.net/addgene:32571 ; RRID:Addgene_32571)
